>Addgene plasmid #128969 | pORTMAGE312B | addgene full sequence | sequence record 252754 | Addgene NGS Result
AGTCCAGCCTTGCAAGAAGCGGATACAGGAGTGCAAAAAATGGCTATCTCTAGTAAGGCCTACCCCTTAG
GCTTTATGCAACAGAAACAATAATAATGGAGTCATGACCATGCCTAGGCCGCGGCCGCGCGAATTCAGAA
GGAGAATATACCATGGGTACTGCTCTAACGCCGTTATTAACCAAGTTTGCCACCCGCTATGAGATGGGAA
CTACCCCCGAAGAGGTCGCTAATACGCTGAAACAGACTTGTTTCAAGGGCCAAGTGAACGATAGTCAGAT
GGTAGCCCTTTTGATCGTTGCGGATCAATATAAGCTCAATCCATTCACAAAAGAGCTCTACGCGTTCCCT
GACAAAAATAATGGTATTGTTCCAGTTGTGGGAGTCGATGGTTGGGCTAGAATTATTAACGAGAATCCCC
AGTTTGATGGGATGGAATTCAGTATGGATCAACAGGGAACTGAATGCACTTGTAAAATTTACCGCAAAGA
CCGCTCGCACGCCATCAGCGCCACCGAGTACATGGCTGAGTGCAAAAGGAACACTCAACCTTGGCAGTCT
CACCCGCGACGTATGCTGCGTCATAAGGCTATGATTCAATGCGCCAGACTAGCCTTTGGTTTCGCGGGGA
TCTACGATCAGGATGAGGCCGAACGCATTGTTGAACGAGATGTAACTCCCGCCGAGCAATACGAGGATGT
ATCCGAAGCGATTTGTCTGATCAAAGACTCACCAACTATGGAGGACTTGCAGGCCGCGTTCTCAAACGCG
TGGAAAGCTTACAAGACTAAAGGTGCCCGTGATCAACTGACTGCTGCTAAAGACCAGAGAAAAAAGGAGC
TGTTGGATGCGCCCATTGATGTCGAATTCGAAGAAACTGGAGATGATCGTGCTGCGTAAGGATCCAGGAG
AATACACATGCCAATTCAGGTCTTACCGCCACAACTGGCGAACCAGATTGCCGCAGGTGAGGTGGTCGAG
CGACCTGCGTCGGTAGTCAAAGAACTAGTGAAAAACAGCCTCGATGCAGGTGCGACGCGTATCGATATTG
ATATCGAACGCGGTGGGGCGAAACTTATCCGCATTCGTGATAACGGCTGCGGTATCAAAAAAGATGAGCT
GGCGCTGGCGCTGGCTCGTCATGCCACCAGTAAAATCGCCTCTCTGGACGATCTCGAAGCCATTATCAGC
CTGGGCTTTCGCGGTGAGGCGCTGGCGAGTATCAGTTCGGTTTCCCGCCTGACGCTCACTTCACGCACCG
CAGAACAGCAGGAAGCCTGGCAGGCCTATGCCGAAGGGCGCGATATGAACGTGACGGTAAAACCGGCGGC
GCATCCTGTGGGGACGACGCTGGAGGTGCTGGATCTGTTCTACAACACCCCGGCGCGGCGCAAATTCCTG
CGCACCGAGAAAACCGAATTTAACCACATTGATGAGATCATCCGCCGCATTGCGCTGGCGCGTTTCGACG
TCACGATCAACCTGTCGCATAACGGTAAAATTGTGCGTCAGTACCGCGCAGTGCCGGAAGGCGGGCAAAA
AGAACGGCGCTTAGGCGCGATTTGCGGCACCGCTTTTCTTGAACAAGCGCTGGCGATTGAATGGCAACAC
GGCGATCTCACGCTACGCGGCTGGGTGGCCGATCCAAATCACACCACGCCCGCACTGGCAGAAATTCAGT
ATTGCTACGTGAACGGTCGCATGATGCGCGATCGCCTGATCAATCACGCGATCCGCCAGGCCTGCGAAGA
CAAACTGGGGGCCGATCAGCAACCGGCATTTGTGTTGTATCTGGAGATCGACCCACATCAGGTGGACGTC
AACGTGCACCCCGCCAAACACGAAGTGCGTTTCCATCAGTCGCGTCTGGTGCATGATTTTATCTATCAGG
GCGTGCTGAGCGTGCTACAACAGCAACTGGAAACGCCGCTACCGCTGGACGATGAACCCCAACCTGCACC
GCGTTCCATTCCGGAAAACCGCGTGGCGGCGGGGCGCAATCACTTTGCAGAACCGGCAGCTCGTGAGCCG
GTAGCTCCGCGCTACACTCCTGCGCCAGCATCAGGCAGTCGTCCGGCTGCCCCCTGGCCGAATGCGCAGC
CAGGCTACCAGAAACAGCAAGGTGAAGTGTATCGCCAGCTTTTGCAAACGCCCGCGCCGATGCAAAAATT
AAAAGCGCCGGAACCGCAGGAACCTGCACTTGCGGCGAACAGTCAGAGTTTTGGTCGGGTACTGACTATC
GTCCATTCCGACTGTGCGTTGCTGGAGCGCGACGGCAACATTTCACTTTTATCCTTGCCAGTGGCAGAAC
GTTGGCTGCGTCAGGCACAATTGACGCCGGGTGAAGCGCCCGTTTGCGCCCAGCCGCTGCTGATTCCGTT
GCGGCTAAAAGTTTCTGCCGAAGAAAAATCGGCATTAGAAAAAGCGCAGTCTGCCCTGGCGGAATTGGGT
ATTGATTTCCAGTCAGATGCACAGCATGTGACCATCAGGGCAGTGCCTTTACCCTTACGCCAACAAAATT
TACAAATCTTGATTCCTGAACTGATAGGCTACCTGGCGAAGCAGTCCGTATTCGAACCTGGCAATATTGC
GCAGTGGATTGCACGAAATCTGATGAGCGAACATGCGCAGTGGTCAATGGCACAGGCCATAACCCTGCTG
GCGGACGTGGAACGGTTATGTCCGCAACTTGTGAAAACGCCGCCGGGTGGTCTGTTACAATCTGTTGATT
TACATCCGGCGATAAAAGCCCTGAAAGATGAGTGATCTAGAGTCGACCTGCAGGCATGCAAGCTTGCGGC
CGCGTCGTGACTGGGAAAACCCTGGCGACTAGTCTTGGACTCCTGTTGATAGATCCAGTAATGACCTCAG
AACTCCATCTGGATTTGTTCAGAACGCTCGGTTGCCGCCGGGCGTTTTTTATTGGTGAGAATCCAGGGGT
CCCCAATAATTACGATTTAAATTTGTGTCTCAAAATCTCTGATGTTACATTGCACAAGATAAAAATATAT
CATCATGAACAATAAAACTGTCTGCTTACATAAACAGTAATACAAGGGGTGTTATGAGCCATATTCAGCG
TGAAACGAGCTGTAGCCGTCCGCGTCTGAACAGCAACATGGATGCGGATCTGTATGGCTATAAATGGGCG
CGTGATAACGTGGGTCAGAGCGGCGCGACCATTTATCGTCTGTATGGCAAACCGGATGCGCCGGAACTGT
TTCTGAAACATGGCAAAGGCAGCGTGGCGAACGATGTGACCGATGAAATGGTGCGTCTGAACTGGCTGAC
CGAATTTATGCCGCTGCCGACCATTAAACATTTTATTCGCACCCCGGATGATGCGTGGCTGCTGACCACC
GCGATTCCGGGCAAAACCGCGTTTCAGGTGCTGGAAGAATATCCGGATAGCGGCGAAAACATTGTGGATG
CGCTGGCCGTGTTTCTGCGTCGTCTGCATAGCATTCCGGTGTGCAACTGCCCGTTTAACAGCGATCGTGT
GTTTCGTCTGGCCCAGGCGCAGAGCCGTATGAACAACGGCCTGGTGGATGCGAGCGATTTTGATGATGAA
CGTAACGGCTGGCCGGTGGAACAGGTGTGGAAAGAAATGCATAAACTGCTGCCGTTTAGCCCGGATAGCG
TGGTGACCCACGGCGATTTTAGCCTGGATAACCTGATTTTCGATGAAGGCAAACTGATTGGCTGCATTGA
TGTGGGCCGTGTGGGCATTGCGGATCGTTATCAGGATCTGGCCATTCTGTGGAACTGCCTGGGCGAATTT
AGCCCGAGCCTGCAAAAACGTCTGTTTCAGAAATATGGCATTGATAATCCGGATATGAACAAACTGCAAT
TTCATCTGATGCTGGATGAATTTTTCTAATAATTAATTGGACCGCGGTCCGCGCGTTGTCCTTTTCCGCT
GCATAACCCTGCTTCGGGGTCATTATAGCGATTTTTTCGGTATATCCATCCTTTTTCGCACGATATACAG
GATTTTGCCAAAGGGTTCGTGTAGACTTTCCTTGGTGTATCCAACGGCGTCAGCCGGGCAGGATAGGTGA
AGTAGGCCCACCCGCGAGCGGGTGTTCCTTCTTCACTGTCCCTTATTCGCACCTGGCGGTGCTCAACGGG
AATCCTGCTCTGCGAGGCTGGCCGTAGGCCGGCCTCAGCCTGCCGCCTTGGGCCGGGTGATGTCGTACTT
GCCCGCCGCGAACTCGGTTACCGTCCAGCCCAGCGCGACCAGCTCCGGCAACGCCTCGCGCACCCGCTGG
CGGCGCTTGCGCATGGTCGAACCACTGGCCTCTGACGGCCAGACATAGCCGCACAAGGTATCTATGGAAG
CCTTGCCGGTTTTGCCGGGGTCGATCCAGCCACACAGCCGCTGGTGCAGCAGGCGGGCGGTTTCGCTGTC
CAGCGCCCGCACCTCGTCCATGCTGATGCGCACATGCTGGCCGCCACCCATGACGGCCTGCGCGATCAAG
GGGTTCAGGGCCACGTACAGGCGCCCGTCCGCCTCGTCGCTGGCGTACTCCGACAGCAGCCGAAACCCCT
GCCGCTTGCGGCCATTCTGGGCGATGATGGATACCTTCCAAAGGCGCTCGATGCAGTCCTGTATGTGCTT
GAGCGCCCCACCACTATCGACCTCTGCCCCGATTTCCTTTGCCAGCGCCCGATAGCTACCTTTGACCACC
ATGGCATCAGCGGTGACGGCCTCCCACTTGGGTTCCAGGAACAGCCGGAGCTGCCGTCCGCCTTCGGTCT
TGGGTTCCGGGCCAAGCACTAGGCCATTAGGCCCAGCCATGGCCACCAGCCCTTGCAGGATGCGCAGATC
ATCAGCGCCCAGCGGCTCCGGGCCGCTGAACTCGATCCGCTTGCCGTCGCCGTAGTCATACGTCACGTCC
AGCTTGCTGCGCTTGCGCTCGCCCCGCTTGAGGGCACGGAACAGGCCGGGGGCCAGACAGTGCGCCGGGT
CGTGCCGGACGTGGCTGAGGCTGTGCTTGTTCTTAGGCTTCACCACGGGGCACCCCCTTGCTCTTGCGCT
GCCTCTCCAGCACGGCGGGCTTGAGCACCCCGCCGTCATGCCGCCTGAACCACCGATCAGCGAACGGTGC
GCCATAGTTGGCCTTGCTCACACCGAAGCGGACGAAGAACCGGCGCTGGTCGTCGTCCACACCCCATTCC
TCGGCCTCGGCGCTGGTCATGCTCGACAGGTAGGACTGCCAGCGGATGTTATCGACCAGTACCGAGCTGC
CCCGGCTGGCCTGCTGCTGGTCGCCTGCGCCCATCATGGCCGCGCCCTTGCTGGCATGGTGCAGGAACAC
GATAGAGCACCCGGTATCGGCGGCGATGGCCTCCATGCGACCGATGACCTGGGCCATGGGGCCGCTGGCG
TTTTCTTCCTCGATGTGGAACCGGCGCAGCGTGTCCAGCACCATCAGGCGGCGGCCCTCGGCGGCGCGCT
TGAGGCCGTCGAACCACTCCGGGGCCATGATGTTGGGCAGGCTGCCGATCAGCGGCTGGATCAGCAGGCC
GTCAGCCACGGCTTGCCGTTCCTCGGCGCTGAGGTGCGCCCCAAGGGCGTGCAGGCGGTGATGAATGGCG
GTGGGCGGGTCTTCGGCGGGCAGGTAGATCACCGGGCCGGTGGGCAGTTCGCCCACCTCCAGCAGATCCG
GCCCGCCTGCAATCTGTGCGGCCAGTTGCAGGGCCAGCATGGATTTACCGGCACCACCGGGCGACACCAG
CGCCCCGACCGTACCGGCCACCATGTTGGGCAAAACGTAGTCCAGCGGTGGCGGCGCTGCTGCGAACGCC
TCCAGAATATTGATAGGCTTATGGGTAGCCATTGATTGCCTCCTTTGCAGGCAGTTGGTGGTTAGGCGCT
GGCGGGGTCACTACCCCCGCCCTGCGCCGCTCTGAGTTCTTCCAGGCACTCGCGCAGCGCCTCGTATTCG
TCGTCGGTCAGCCAGAACTTGCGCTGACGCATCCCTTTGGCCTTCATGCGCTCGGCATATCGCGCTTGGC
GTACAGCGTCAGGGCTGGCCAGCAGGTCGCCGGTCTGCTTGTCCTTTTGGTCTTTCATATCAGTCACCGA
GAAACTTGCCGGGGCCGAAAGGCTTGTCTTCGCGGAACAAGGACAAGGTGCAGCCGTCAAGGTTAAGGCT
GGCCATATCAGCGACTGAAAAGCGGCCAGCCTCGGCCTTGTTTGACGTATAACCAAAGCCACCGGGCAAC
CAATAGCCCTTGTCACTTTTGATCAGGTAGACCGACCCTGAAGCGCTTTTTTCGTATTCCATAAAACCCC
CTTCTGTGCGTGAGTACTCATAGTATAACAGGCGTGAGTACCAACGCAAGCACTACATGCTGAAATCTGG
CCCGCCCCTGTCCATGCCTCGCTGGCGGGGTGCCGGTGCCCGTGCCAGCTCGGCCCGCGCAAGCTGGACG
CTGGGCAGACCCATGACCTTGCTGACGGTGCGCTCGATGTAATCCGCTTCGTGGCCGGGCTTGCGCTCTG
CCAGCGCTGGGCTGGCCTCGGCCATGGCCTTGCCGATTTCCTCGGCACTGCGGCCCCGGCTGGCCAGCTT
CTGCGCGGCGATAAAGTCGCACTTGCTGAGGTCATCACCGAAGCGCTTGACCAGCCCGGCCATCTCGCTG
CGGTACTCGTCCAGCGCCGTGCGCCGGTGGCGGCTAAGCTGCCGCTCGGGCAGTTCGAGGCTGGCCAGCC
TGCGGGCCTTCTCCTGCTGCCGCTGGGCCTGCTCGATCTGCTGGCCAGCCTGCTGCACCAGCGCCGGGCC
AGCGGTGGCGGTCTTGCCCTTGGATTCACGCAGCAGCACCCACGGCTGATAACCGGCGCGGGTGGTGTGC
TTGTCCTTGCGGTTGGTGAAGCCCGCCAAGCGGCCATAGTGGCGGCTGTCGGCGCTGGCCGGGTCGGCGT
CGTACTCGCTGGCCAGCGTCCGGGCAATCTGCCCCCGAAGTTCACCGCCTGCGGCGTCGGCCACCTTGAC
CCATGCCTGATAGTTCTTCGGGCTGGTTTCCACTACCAGGGCAGGCTCCCGGCCCTCGGCTTTCATGTCA
TCCAGGTCAAACTCGCTGAGGTCGTCCACCAGCACCAGACCATGCCGCTCCTGCTCGGCGGGCCTGATAT
ACACGTCATTGCCCTGGGCATTCATCCGCTTGAGCCATGGCGTGTTCTGGAGCACTTCGGCGGCTGACCA
TTCCCGGTTCATCATCTGGCCGGTGGTGGCGTCCCTGACGCCGATATCGAAGCGCTCACAGCCCATGGCC
TTGAGCTGTCGGCCTATGGCCTGCAAAGTCCTGTCGTTCTTCATCGGGCCACCAAGCGATTCCCACACAT
TATACGAGCCGGAAGCATAAAGTGTAGCTAGATCCGAAGGATGAGCCGGGCTGAATGATCGACCGAGACA
GGCCCTGCGGGGCTGCACACGCGCCCCCACCCTTCGGGTAGGGGGAAAGGCCGCTAAAGCGGCTAAAAGC
GCTCCAGCGTATTTCTGCGGGGTTTGGTGTGGGGTTTAGCGGGCTTTGCCCGCCTTTCCCCCTGCCGCGC
AGCGGTGGGGCGGTGTGTAGCCTAGCGCAGCGAATAGACCAGCTATCCGGCCTCTGGCCGGGCATATTGG
GCAAGGGCAGCAGCGCCCCACAAGGGCGCTGATAACCGCGCCTAGTGGATTATTCTTAGATAATCATGGA
TGGATTTTTCCAACACCCCGCCAGCCCCCGCCCCTGCTGGGTTTGCAGGTTTGGGGGCGTGACAGTTATT
GCAGGGGTTCGTGACAGTTATTGCAGGGGGGCGTGACAGTTATTGCAGGGGTTCGTGACAGTTAGGGCGC
GCCCAGCTGTCTAGGGCGGCGGATTTGTCCTACTCAGGAGAGCGTTCACCGACAAACAACAGATAAAACG
AAAGGCCCAGTCTTTCGACTGAGCCTTTCGTTTTATTTGATGCCTTTAATTAAACGTTCGTAATCAAGCC
ACTTCCTTTTTGCATTGACGCAGGGTGTCGGAAGGCAACTCGCCGAACGCGCTCCTATAGTTTTCAGCGA
AGCGTCCCAAATGTAAGAAGCCGTAGTCTAGGGCTATCTCAGTTATACTACGCACATTGGCACTGGGATC
GTTCAAGCAGGCGCGGATGCTTTCGAGCTTGCGGTTGCGGATGTAGTTCTTCGGCGTGGTGCCGGCGTGC
TTCTCGAACAAATTGTAGAGCGAGCGTGGACTCATCATCGCCAGCTCCGCTAACCGCTCAAGGCTGATAT
TCCGTTTGAGATTCTCCTCAATGAATTGAACGACTCGCTCGAAAGACGGGTTACCTTTGCTGAAAATTTC
ACGGCTGACATTGCTGCCCAGCATTTCGAGCAGCTTGGAAGCGATGATCCCCGCATAGTGCTCTTGGACC
CGAGGCATCGACTTTGTATGTTCCGCTTCGTCACAAACTAACCCGAGTAGATTGATAAAGCCATCGAGTT
GCTGGAGATTGTGTCGCGCGGCGAAACGGATACCCTCCCTCGGCTTGTGCCAATTGTTGTCACTGCACGC
CCGATCAAGGACCACTGAGGGCAATTTAACGATAAATTTCTCGCAATCTTCTGAATAGGTCAGGTCGGCT
TGGTCATCCGGATTGAGCAGCAATAGTTCGCCCGGCGCAAAATAGTGCTCCTGGCCATGGCCACGCCACA
GGCAATGGCCTTTGAGTATTATTTGCAGATGATAACAGGTCTCTAATCCAGGCGAGATTACCCTCACGCT
ACCGCCGTAGCTGATTCGACACAGATCGAGGCATCCGAAGATTCTGTGGTGCAGCCTGCCTGCCGGGCGC
CCGCCCTTGGGCAGGCGAATAGAGTGCGTACCGACATACTGGTTAACATAATCGGAGACTGCATAGGGCT
CGGCGTGGACGAAGATCTGACTTTTCTCGTTCAATAAGCAAAAATCCATAGTTCACGGTTCTCTTATTTT
AATGTGGGCTGCTTGGTGTGATGTAGAAAGGCGCCAAGTCGATGAAAATGCATCTCGACGTGATGCGTAT
ACGGGTTACCCCCATTGCCACGTTGCGCCATCCTTTTTGCAATCAGTGACCACTTTTCCAAGCAAAAATA
ACGCCAAGCAGAACGAAGACGTTCTTTTTAAGAAGCGAGAACACCAGAAGTTCGTGCTGTCGGGGCATGG
GGCGACGAATTGGCGGATAAAGGGGATCTGCTGGATATTACGGCCTTTTTAAAGACCGTAAAGAAAAATA
AGCACAAGTTTTATCCGGCCTTTATTCACATTCTTGCCCGCCTGATGAATGCTCATCCGTAATTACGTAT
GGCAATGAAAGACGGTGAGCTGGTGATATGGGATAGTGTTCACCCTTGTTACACCGTTTTCCATGAGCAA
ACTGAAACGTTTTCATCGCTCTGGAGTGAATACCACGACGATTTCCGGCAGTTTCTACACATATATTCGC
AAGATGTGGCGTGTTACGGTGAAAACCTGGCCTATTTCCCTAAAGGGTTTATTGAGAATATGTTTTTCGT
CTCAGCCAATCCCTGGGTGAGTTTCACCAGTTTTGATTTAAACGTGGCCAATATGGACAACTTCTTCGCC
CCCGTTTTCACCATGCATGGGAATTAGCTTGATCTGACCAACGACCGGTAGCGGAGCTATCCAACGGCGG
TATACCAGGAAAACACACAGCAGGTACATCAGAACAGTACCATGACTGAAGAACAAATAGTTTTTTCCTG
ATCCATAAAGCAGAACGGCCTGCTCCATGACAAATCTGGCTCCCCAACTAATGCCCCATGCAGCCAGCAT
AACCAGCATAAAGTGCAGTGTCCGGTTTGATAGGGATA
Features (pLannotate 1.2.2; 18 found; start..end, strand, type, name):
      1..81      +  promoter       Pm promoter: The bacterial Pm promoter is activated by XylS in the presence of benzoate or m-toluate (Marqués et al., 1999).
    153..680     +  CDS            bet (fragment): VBET_LAMBD - Also known as betA, red-beta, redB. Experimental evidence at protein level: Swiss-Prot protein existence level 1. Gene bet protein functions in general recombination and in the late, rolling-circle mode of lambda DNA replication. Has a function similar to that of E.coli recT. It is a single-stranded DNA binding protein that can promote renaturation of DNA. From Escherichia phage lambda (Bacteriophage lambda).
    918..2762    +  CDS            mutL: MUTL_ECOLI - Experimental evidence at protein level: Swiss-Prot protein existence level 1. This protein is involved in the repair of mismatches in DNA. It is required for dam-dependent methyl-directed DNA mismatch repair. May act as a 'molecular matchmaker', a protein that promotes the formation of a stable complex between two or more DNA-binding proteins in an ATP-dependent manner without itself being part of the final effector complex. The ATPase activity of MutL is stimulated by DNA. From Escherichia coli (strain K12).
   2766..2795    +  misc_feature   MCS (fragment): pUC18/19 multiple cloning site
   2803..2827    +  CDS            lacZα (fragment): LacZα fragment of β-galactosidase; lacZ fragment
   2838..2932    +  terminator     lambda t0 terminator: transcription terminator from phage lambda
   3064..3876    +  CDS            aphA1: KKA1_ECOLX - Also known as nptI. Protein inferred from homology: Swiss-Prot protein existence level 3. Resistance to kanamycin and structurally-related aminoglycosides, including amikacin. From Escherichia coli.
   4046..4154    +  oriT           oriT: incP origin of transfer
   4165..5016    -  CDS            RSF1010 RepC (fragment): replication protein C of the broad-host-range plasmid RSF1010 (Scholz et al., 1989); repC
   5003..5842    -  CDS            RSF1010 RepA: replication protein A of the broad-host-range plasmid RSF1010 (Scholz et al., 1989); repA
   5834..5908    -  ncRNA          Plasmid R1162: Accession: RF00043 - R1162-like plasmid antisense RNA
   6353..7324    -  CDS            RSF1010 RepB: replication protein B of the broad-host-range plasmid RSF1010 (Scholz et al., 1989); repB
   7348..7376    -  promoter       lac UV5 promoter (fragment): E. coli lac promoter with an "up" mutation
   7431..7825    +  rep_origin     RSF1010 oriV: replication origin of the broad-host-range plasmid RSF1010; requires the RSF1010 RepA/B/C proteins for replication (Scholz et al., 1989)
   7863..7949    -  terminator     rrnB T1 terminator: Escherichia coli rrnB; transcription terminator T1 from the E. coli rrnB gene
   7974..8939    -  CDS            XylS: XylS regulator encoded by the Pseudomonas putida TOL plasmid pWWO; xylS; stimulates transcription from the Pm promoter in the presence of aromatic compounds such as m-toluate or benzoate
   9200..9605    +  CDS            CmR (fragment): chloramphenicol acetyltransferase; cat; confers resistance to chloramphenicol
   9567..9827    -  CDS            YPRA_ECOLX (fragment): Protein predicted: Swiss-Prot protein existence level 4. From Escherichia coli.
