>Addgene plasmid #128969 | pORTMAGE312B Sequencing Result | analyzer sequence | sequence record 252499
AGTCCAGCCTTGCAAGAAGCGGATACAGGAGTGCAAAAAATGGCTATCTCTAGTAAGGCCTACCCCTTAG
GCTTTATGCAACAGAAACAATAATAATGGAGTCATGACCATGCCTAGGCCGCGGGCCGCGCGAATTCAGA
AGGAGAATATACCATGGGTACTGCTCTAACGCCGTTATTAACCAAGTTTGCCACCCGCTATGAGATGGGA
ACTACCCCCGAAGAGGTCGCTAATACGCTGAAACAGACTTGTTTCAAGGGCCAAGTGAACGATAGTCAGA
TGGTAGCCCTTTTGATCGTTGCGGATCAATATAAGCTCAATCCATTCACAAAAGAGCTCTACGCGTTCCC
TGACAAAAATAATGGTATTGTTCCAGTTGTGGGAGTCGATGGTTGGGCTAGAATTATTAACGAGAATCCC
CAGTTTGATGGGATGGAATTCAGTATGGATCAACAGGGAACTGAATGCACTTGTAAAATTTACCGCAAAG
ACCGCTCGCACGCCATCAGCGCCACCGAGTACATGGCTGAGTGCAAAAGGAACACTCAACCTTGGCAGTC
TCACCCGCGACGTATGCTGCGTCATAAGGCTATGATTCAATGCGCCAGACTAGCCTTTGGTTTCGCGGGG
ATCTACGATCAGGATGAGGCCGAACGCATTGTTGAACGAGATGTAACTCCCGCCGAGCAATACGAGGATG
TATCCGAAGCGATTTGTCTGATCAAAGACTCACCAACTATGGAGGACTTGCAGGCCGCGTTCTCAAACGC
GTGGAAAGCTTACAAGACTAAAGGTGCCCGTGATCAACTGACTGCTGCTAAAGACCAGAGAAAAAAGGAG
CTGTTGGATGCGCCCATTGATGTCGAATTCGAAGAAACTGGAGATGATCGTGCTGCGTAAGGATCCAGGA
GAATACACATGCCAATTCAGGTCTTACCGCCACAACTGGCGAACCAGATTGCCGCAGGTGAGGTGGTCGA
GCGACCTGCGTCGGTAGTCAAAGAACTAGTGAAAAACAGCCTCGATGCAGGTGCGACGCGTATCGATATT
GATATCGAACGCGGTGGGGCGAAACTTATCCGCATTCGTGATAACGGCTGCGGTATCAAAAAAGATGAGC
TGGCGCTGGCGCTGGCTCGTCATGCCACCAGTAAAATCGCCTCTCTGGACGATCTCGAAGCCATTATCAG
CCTGGGCTTTCGCGGTGAGGCGCTGGCGAGTATCAGTTCGGTTTCCCGCCTGACGCTCACTTCACGCACC
GCAGAACAGCAGGAAGCCTGGCAGGCCTATGCCGAAGGGCGCGATATGAACGTGACGGTAAAACCGGCGG
CGCATCCTGTGGGGACGACGCTGGAGGTGCTGGATCTGTTCTACAACACCCCGGCGCGGCGCAAATTCCT
GCGCACCGAGAAAACCGAATTTAACCACATTGATGAGATCATCCGCCGCATTGCGCTGGCGCGTTTCGAC
GTCACGATCAACCTGTCGCATAACGGTAAAATTGTGCGTCAGTACCGCGCAGTGCCGGAAGGCGGGCAAA
AAGAACGGCGCTTAGGCGCGATTTGCGGCACCGCTTTTCTTGAACAAGCGCTGGCGATTGAATGGCAACA
CGGCGATCTCACGCTACGCGGCTGGGTGGCCGATCCAAATCACACCACGCCCGCACTGGCAGAAATTCAG
TATTGCTACGTGAACGGTCGCATGATGCGCGATCGCCTGATCAATCACGCGATCCGCCAGGCCTGCGAAG
ACAAACTGGGGGCCGATCAGCAACCGGCATTTGTGTTGTATCTGGAGATCGACCCACATCAGGTGGACGT
CAACGTGCACCCCGCCAAACACGAAGTGCGTTTCCATCAGTCGCGTCTGGTGCATGATTTTATCTATCAG
GGCGTGCTGAGCGTGCTACAACAGCAACTGGAAACGCCGCTACCGCTGGACGATGAACCCCAACCTGCAC
CGCGTTCCATTCCGGAAAACCGCGTGGCGGCGGGGCGCAATCACTTTGCAGAACCGGCAGCTCGTGAGCC
GGTAGCTCCGCGCTACACTCCTGCGCCAGCATCAGGCAGTCGTCCGGCTGCCCCCTGGCCGAATGCGCAG
CCAGGCTACCAGAAACAGCAAGGTGAAGTGTATCGCCAGCTTTTGCAAACGCCCGCGCCGATGCAAAAAT
TAAAAGCGCCGGAACCGCAGGAACCTGCACTTGCGGCGAACAGTCAGAGTTTTGGTCGGGTACTGACTAT
CGTCCATTCCGACTGTGCGTTGCTGGAGCGCGACGGCAACATTTCACTTTTATCCTTGCCAGTGGCAGAA
CGTTGGCTGCGTCAGGCACAATTGACGCCGGGTGAAGCGCCCGTTTGCGCCCAGCCGCTGCTGATTCCGT
TGCGGCTAAAAGTTTCTGCCGAAGAAAAATCGGCATTAGAAAAAGCGCAGTCTGCCCTGGCGGAATTGGG
TATTGATTTCCAGTCAGATGCACAGCATGTGACCATCAGGGCAGTGCCTTTACCCTTACGCCAACAAAAT
TTACAAATCTTGATTCCTGAACTGATAGGCTACCTGGCGAAGCAGTCCGTATTCGAACCTGGCAATATTG
CGCAGTGGATTGCACGAAATCTGATGAGCGAACATGCGCAGTGGTCAATGGCACAGGCCATAACCCTGCT
GGCGGACGTGGAACGGTTATGTCCGCAACTTGTGAAAACGCCGCCGGGTGGTCTGTTACAATCTGTTGAT
TTACATCCGGCGATAAAAGCCCTGAAAGATGAGTGATCTAGAGTCGACCTGCAGGCATGCAAGCTTGCGG
CCGCGTCGTGACTGGGAAAACCCTGGCGACTAGTCTTGGACTCCTGTTGATAGATCCAGTAATGACCTCA
GAACTCCATCTGGATTTGTTCAGAACGCTCGGTTGCCGCCGGGCGTTTTTTATTGGTGAGAATCCAGGGG
TCCCCAATAATTACGATTTAAATTTGTGTCTCAAAATCTCTGATGTTACATTGCACAAGATAAAAATATA
TCATCATGAACAATAAAACTGTCTGCTTACATAAACAGTAATACAAGGGGTGTTATGAGCCATATTCAGC
GTGAAACGAGCTGTAGCCGTCCGCGTCTGAACAGCAACATGGATGCGGATCTGTATGGCTATAAATGGGC
GCGTGATAACGTGGGTCAGAGCGGCGCGACCATTTATCGTCTGTATGGCAAACCGGATGCGCCGGAACTG
TTTCTGAAACATGGCAAAGGCAGCGTGGCGAACGATGTGACCGATGAAATGGTGCGTCTGAACTGGCTGA
CCGAATTTATGCCGCTGCCGACCATTAAACATTTTATTCGCACCCCGGATGATGCGTGGCTGCTGACCAC
CGCGATTCCGGGCAAAACCGCGTTTCAGGTGCTGGAAGAATATCCGGATAGCGGCGAAAACATTGTGGAT
GCGCTGGCCGTGTTTCTGCGTCGTCTGCATAGCATTCCGGTGTGCAACTGCCCGTTTAACAGCGATCGTG
TGTTTCGTCTGGCCCAGGCGCAGAGCCGTATGAACAACGGCCTGGTGGATGCGAGCGATTTTGATGATGA
ACGTAACGGCTGGCCGGTGGAACAGGTGTGGAAAGAAATGCATAAACTGCTGCCGTTTAGCCCGGATAGC
GTGGTGACCCACGGCGATTTTAGCCTGGATAACCTGATTTTCGATGAAGGCAAACTGATTGGCTGCATTG
ATGTGGGCCGTGTGGGCATTGCGGATCGTTATCAGGATCTGGCCATTCTGTGGAACTGCCTGGGCGAATT
TAGCCCGAGCCTGCAAAAACGTCTGTTTCAGAAATATGGCATTGATAATCCGGATATGAACAAACTGCAA
TTTCATCTGATGCTGGATGAATTTTTCTAATAATTAATTGGACCGCGGTCCGCGCGTTGTCCTTTTCCGC
TGCATAACCCTGCTTCGGGGTCATTATAGCGATTTTTTCGGTATATCCATCCTTTTTCGCACGATATACA
GGATTTTGCCAAAGGGTTCGTGTAGACTTTCCTTGGTGTATCCAACGGCGTCAGCCGGGCAGGATAGGTG
AAGTAGGCCCACCCGCGAGCGGGTGTTCCTTCTTCACTGTCCCTTATTCGCACCTGGCGGTGCTCAACGG
GAATCCTGCTCTGCGAGGCTGGCCGTAGGCCGGCCTCAGCCTGCCGCCTTGGGCCGGGTGATGTCGTACT
TGCCCGCCGCGAACTCGGTTACCGTCCAGCCCAGCGCGACCAGCTCCGGCAACGCCTCGCGCACCCGCTG
GCGGCGCTTGCGCATGGTCGAACCACTGGCCTCTGACGGCCAGACATAGCCGCACAAGGTATCTATGGAA
GCCTTGCCGGTTTTGCCGGGGTCGATCCAGCCACACAGCCGCTGGTGCAGCAGGCGGGCGGTTTCGCTGT
CCAGCGCCCGCACCTCGTCCATGCTGATGCGCACATGCTGGCCGCCACCCATGACGGCCTGCGCGATCAA
GGGGTTCAGGGCCACGTACAGGCGCCCGTCCGCCTCGTCGCTGGCGTACTCCGACAGCAGCCGAAACCCC
TGCCGCTTGCGGCCATTCTGGGCGATGATGGATACCTTCCAAAGGCGCTCGATGCAGTCCTGTATGTGCT
TGAGCGCCCCACCACTATCGACCTCTGCCCCGATTTCCTTTGCCAGCGCCCGATAGCTACCTTTGACCAC
CATGGCATCAGCGGTGACGGCCTCCCACTTGGGTTCCAGGAACAGCCGGAGCTGCCGTCCGCCTTCGGTC
TTGGGTTCCGGGCCAAGCACTAGGCCATTAGGCCCAGCCATGGCCACCAGCCCTTGCAGGATGCGCAGAT
CATCAGCGCCCAGCGGCTCCGGGCCGCTGAACTCGATCCGCTTGCCGTCGCCGTAGTCATACGTCACGTC
CAGCTTGCTGCGCTTGCGCTCGCCCCGCTTGAGGGCACGGAACAGGCCGGGGGCCAGACAGTGCGCCGGG
TCGTGCCGGACGTGGCTGAGGCTGTGCTTGTTCTTAGGCTTCACCACGGGGCACCCCCTTGCTCTTGCGC
TGCCTCTCCAGCACGGCGGGCTTGAGCACCCCGCCGTCATGCCGCCTGAACCACCGATCAGCGAACGGTG
CGCCATAGTTGGCCTTGCTCACACCGAAGCGGACGAAGAACCGGCGCTGGTCGTCGTCCACACCCCATTC
CTCGGCCTCGGCGCTGGTCATGCTCGACAGGTAGGACTGCCAGCGGATGTTATCGACCAGTACCGAGCTG
CCCCGGCTGGCCTGCTGCTGGTCGCCTGCGCCCATCATGGCCGCGCCCTTGCTGGCATGGTGCAGGAACA
CGATAGAGCACCCGGTATCGGCGGCGATGGCCTCCATGCGACCGATGACCTGGGCCATGGGGCCGCTGGC
GTTTTCTTCCTCGATGTGGAACCGGCGCAGCGTGTCCAGCACCATCAGGCGGCGGCCCTCGGCGGCGCGC
TTGAGGCCGTCGAACCACTCCGGGGCCATGATGTTGGGCAGGCTGCCGATCAGCGGCTGGATCAGCAGGC
CGTCAGCCACGGCTTGCCGTTCCTCGGCGCTGAGGTGCGCCCCAAGGGCGTGCAGGCGGTGATGAATGGC
GGTGGGCGGGTCTTCGGCGGGCAGGTAGATCACCGGGCCGGTGGGCAGTTCGCCCACCTCCAGCAGATCC
GGCCCGCCTGCAATCTGTGCGGCCAGTTGCAGGGCCAGCATGGATTTACCGGCACCACCGGGCGACACCA
GCGCCCCGACCGTACCGGCCACCATGTTGGGCAAAACGTAGTCCAGCGGTGGCGGCGCTGCTGCGAACGC
CTCCAGAATATTGATAGGCTTATGGGTAGCCATTGATTGCCTCCTTTGCAGGCAGTTGGTGGTTAGGCGC
TGGCGGGGTCACTACCCCCGCCCTGCGCCGCTCTGAGTTCTTCCAGGCACTCGCGCAGCGCCTCGTATTC
GTCGTCGGTCAGCCAGAACTTGCGCTGACGCATCCCTTTGGCCTTCATGCGCTCGGCATATCGCGCTTGG
CGTACAGCGTCAGGGCTGGCCAGCAGGTCGCCGGTCTGCTTGTCCTTTTGGTCTTTCATATCAGTCACCG
AGAAACTTGCCGGGGCCGAAAGGCTTGTCTTCGCGGAACAAGGACAAGGTGCAGCCGTCAAGGTTAAGGC
TGGCCATATCAGCGACTGAAAAGCGGCCAGCCTCGGCCTTGTTTGACGTATAACCAAAGCCACCGGGCAA
CCAATAGCCCTTGTCACTTTTGATCAGGTAGACCGACCCTGAAGCGCTTTTTTCGTATTCCATAAAACCC
CCTTCTGTGCGTGAGTACTCATAGTATAACAGGCGTGAGTACCAACGCAAGCACTACATGCTGAAATCTG
GCCCGCCCCTGTCCATGCCTCGCTGGCGGGGTGCCGGTGCCCGTGCCAGCTCGGCCCGCGCAAGCTGGAC
GCTGGGCAGACCCATGACCTTGCTGACGGTGCGCTCGATGTAATCCGCTTCGTGGCCGGGCTTGCGCTCT
GCCAGCGCTGGGCTGGCCTCGGCCATGGCCTTGCCGATTTCCTCGGCACTGCGGCCCCGGCTGGCCAGCT
TCTGCGCGGCGATAAAGTCGCACTTGCTGAGGTCATCACCGAAGCGCTTGACCAGCCCGGCCATCTCGCT
GCGGTACTCGTCCAGCGCCGTGCGCCGGTGGCGGCTAAGCTGCCGCTCGGGCAGTTCGAGGCTGGCCAGC
CTGCGGGCCTTCTCCTGCTGCCGCTGGGCCTGCTCGATCTGCTGGCCAGCCTGCTGCACCAGCGCCGGGC
CAGCGGTGGCGGTCTTGCCCTTGGATTCACGCAGCAGCACCCACGGCTGATAACCGGCGCGGGTGGTGTG
CTTGTCCTTGCGGTTGGTGAAGCCCGCCAAGCGGCCATAGTGGCGGCTGTCGGCGCTGGCCGGGTCGGCG
TCGTACTCGCTGGCCAGCGTCCGGGCAATCTGCCCCCGAAGTTCACCGCCTGCGGCGTCGGCCACCTTGA
CCCATGCCTGATAGTTCTTCGGGCTGGTTTCCACTACCAGGGCAGGCTCCCGGCCCTCGGCTTTCATGTC
ATCCAGGTCAAACTCGCTGAGGTCGTCCACCAGCACCAGACCATGCCGCTCCTGCTCGGCGGGCCTGATA
TACACGTCATTGCCCTGGGCATTCATCCGCTTGAGCCATGGCGTGTTCTGGAGCACTTCGGCGGCTGACC
ATTCCCGGTTCATCATCTGGCCGGTGGTGGCGTCCCTGACGCCGATATCGAAGCGCTCACAGCCCATGGC
CTTGAGCTGTCGGCCTATGGCCTGCAAAGTCCTGTCGTTCTTCATCGGGCCACCAAGCGATTCCCACACA
TTATACGAGCCGGAAGCATAAAGTGTAGCTAGATCCGAAGGATGAGCCGGGCTGAATGATCGACCGAGAC
AGGCCCTGCGGGGCTGCACACGCGCCCCCACCCTTCGGGTAGGGGGAAAGGCCGCTAAAGCGGCTAAAAG
CGCTCCAGCGTATTTCTGCGGGGTTTGGTGTGGGGTTTAGCGGGCTTTGCCCGCCTTTCCCCCTGCCGCG
CAGCGGTGGGGCGGTGTGTAGCCTAGCGCAGCGAATAGACCAGCTATCCGGCCTCTGGCCGGGCATATTG
GGCAAGGGCAGCAGCGCCCCACAAGGGCGCTGATAACCGCGCCTAGTGGATTATTCTTAGATAATCATGG
ATGGATTTTTCCAACACCCCGCCAGCCCCCGCCCCTGCTGGGTTTGCAGGTTTGGGGGCGTGACAGTTAT
TGCAGGGGTTCGTGACAGTTATTGCAGGGGGGCGTGACAGTTATTGCAGGGGTTCGTGACAGTTAGGGCG
CGCCCAGCTGTCTAGGGCGGCGGATTTGTCCTACTCAGGAGAGCGTTCACCGACAAACAACAGATAAAAC
GAAAGGCCCAGTCTTTCGACTGAGCCTTTCGTTTTATTTGATGCCTTTAATTAAACGTTCGTAATCAAGC
CACTTCCTTTTTGCATTGACGCAGGGTGTCGGAAGGCAACTCGCCGAACGCGCTCCTATAGTTTTCAGCG
AAGCGTCCCAAATGTAAGAAGCCGTAGTCTAGGGCTATCTCAGTTATACTACGCACATTGGCACTGGGAT
CGTTCAAGCAGGCGCGGATGCTTTCGAGCTTGCGGTTGCGGATGTAGTTCTTCGGCGTGGTGCCGGCGTG
CTTCTCGAACAAATTGTAGAGCGAGCGTGGACTCATCATCGCCAGCTCCGCTAACCGCTCAAGGCTGATA
TTCCGTTTGAGATTCTCCTCAATGAATTGAACGACTCGCTCGAAAGACGGGTTACCTTTGCTGAAAATTT
CACGGCTGACATTGCTGCCCAGCATTTCGAGCAGCTTGGAAGCGATGATCCCCGCATAGTGCTCTTGGAC
CCGAGGCATCGACTTTGTATGTTCCGCTTCGTCACAAACTAACCCGAGTAGATTGATAAAGCCATCGAGT
TGCTGGAGATTGTGTCGCGCGGCGAAACGGATACCCTCCCTCGGCTTGTGCCAATTGTTGTCACTGCACG
CCCGATCAAGGACCACTGAGGGCAATTTAACGATAAATTTCTCGCAATCTTCTGAATAGGTCAGGTCGGC
TTGGTCATCCGGATTGAGCAGCAATAGTTCGCCCGGCGCAAAATAGTGCTCCTGGCCATGGCCACGCCAC
AGGCAATGGCCTTTGAGTATTATTTGCAGATGATAACAGGTCTCTAATCCAGGCGAGATTACCCTCACGC
TACCGCCGTAGCTGATTCGACACAGATCGAGGCATCCGAAGATTCTGTGGTGCAGCCTGCCTGCCGGGCG
CCCGCCCTTGGGCAGGCGAATAGAGTGCGTACCGACATACTGGTTAACATAATCGGAGACTGCATAGGGC
TCGGCGTGGACGAAGATCTGACTTTTCTCGTTCAATAAGCAAAAATCCATAGTTCACGGTTCTCTTATTT
TAATGTGGGCTGCTTGGTGTGATGTAGAAAGGCGCCAAGTCGATGAAAATGCATCTCGACGTGATGCGTA
TACGGGTTACCCCCATTGCCACGTTGCGCCATCCTTTTTGCAATCAGTGACCACTTTTCCAAGCAAAAAT
AACGCCAAGCAGAACGAAGACGTTCTTTTTAAGAAGCGAGAACACCAGAAGTTCGTGCTGTCGGGGCATG
GGGCGACGAATTGGCGGATAAAGGGGATCTGCTGGATATTACGGCCTTTTTAAAGACCGTAAAGAAAAAT
AAGCACAAGTTTTATCCGGCCTTTATTCACATTCTTGCCCGCCTGATGAATGCTCATCCGTAATTACGTA
TGGCAATGAAAGACGGTGAGCTGGTGATATGGGATAGTGTTCACCCTTGTTACACCGTTTTCCATGAGCA
AACTGAAACGTTTTCATCGCTCTGGAGTGAATACCACGACGATTTCCGGCAGTTTCTACACATATATTCG
CAAGATGTGGCGTGTTACGGTGAAAACCTGGCCTATTTCCCTAAAGGGTTTATTGAGAATATGTTTTTCG
TCTCAGCCAATCCCTGGGTGAGTTTCACCAGTTTTGATTTAAACGTGGCCAATATGGACAACTTCTTCGC
CCCCGTTTTCACCATGCATGGGAATTAGCTTGATCTGACCAACGACCGGTAGCGGAGCTATCCAACGGCG
GTATACCAGGAAAACACACAGCAGGTACATCAGAACAGTACCATGACTGAAGAACAAATAGTTTTTTCCT
GATCCATAAAGCAGAACGGCCTGCTCCATGACAAATCTGGCTCCCCAACTAATGCCCCATGCAGCCAGCA
TAACCAGCATAAAGTGCAGTGTCCGGTTTGATAGGGATA
Features (pLannotate 1.2.2; 18 found; start..end, strand, type, name):
      1..81      +  promoter       Pm promoter: The bacterial Pm promoter is activated by XylS in the presence of benzoate or m-toluate (Marqués et al., 1999).
    154..681     +  CDS            bet (fragment): VBET_LAMBD - Also known as betA, red-beta, redB. Experimental evidence at protein level: Swiss-Prot protein existence level 1. Gene bet protein functions in general recombination and in the late, rolling-circle mode of lambda DNA replication. Has a function similar to that of E.coli recT. It is a single-stranded DNA binding protein that can promote renaturation of DNA. From Escherichia phage lambda (Bacteriophage lambda).
    919..2763    +  CDS            mutL: MUTL_ECOLI - Experimental evidence at protein level: Swiss-Prot protein existence level 1. This protein is involved in the repair of mismatches in DNA. It is required for dam-dependent methyl-directed DNA mismatch repair. May act as a 'molecular matchmaker', a protein that promotes the formation of a stable complex between two or more DNA-binding proteins in an ATP-dependent manner without itself being part of the final effector complex. The ATPase activity of MutL is stimulated by DNA. From Escherichia coli (strain K12).
   2767..2796    +  misc_feature   MCS (fragment): pUC18/19 multiple cloning site
   2804..2828    +  CDS            lacZα (fragment): LacZα fragment of β-galactosidase; lacZ fragment
   2839..2933    +  terminator     lambda t0 terminator: transcription terminator from phage lambda
   3065..3877    +  CDS            aphA1: KKA1_ECOLX - Also known as nptI. Protein inferred from homology: Swiss-Prot protein existence level 3. Resistance to kanamycin and structurally-related aminoglycosides, including amikacin. From Escherichia coli.
   4047..4155    +  oriT           oriT: incP origin of transfer
   4166..5017    -  CDS            RSF1010 RepC (fragment): replication protein C of the broad-host-range plasmid RSF1010 (Scholz et al., 1989); repC
   5004..5843    -  CDS            RSF1010 RepA: replication protein A of the broad-host-range plasmid RSF1010 (Scholz et al., 1989); repA
   5835..5909    -  ncRNA          Plasmid R1162: Accession: RF00043 - R1162-like plasmid antisense RNA
   6354..7325    -  CDS            RSF1010 RepB: replication protein B of the broad-host-range plasmid RSF1010 (Scholz et al., 1989); repB
   7349..7377    -  promoter       lac UV5 promoter (fragment): E. coli lac promoter with an "up" mutation
   7432..7826    +  rep_origin     RSF1010 oriV: replication origin of the broad-host-range plasmid RSF1010; requires the RSF1010 RepA/B/C proteins for replication (Scholz et al., 1989)
   7864..7950    -  terminator     rrnB T1 terminator: Escherichia coli rrnB; transcription terminator T1 from the E. coli rrnB gene
   7975..8940    -  CDS            XylS: XylS regulator encoded by the Pseudomonas putida TOL plasmid pWWO; xylS; stimulates transcription from the Pm promoter in the presence of aromatic compounds such as m-toluate or benzoate
   9201..9606    +  CDS            CmR (fragment): chloramphenicol acetyltransferase; cat; confers resistance to chloramphenicol
   9568..9828    -  CDS            YPRA_ECOLX (fragment): Protein predicted: Swiss-Prot protein existence level 4. From Escherichia coli.
