[The description below was written by a language model from this plasmid's Addgene catalogue record and pLannotate feature annotations shown in this document.]
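Description:
pORTMAGE312B is a broad-host-range bacterial expression plasmid of about 9.8 kb, built on the pSEVA258 backbone and designed for oligonucleotide-mediated recombineering (the pORTMAGE approach) in a range of bacteria. It replicates through the RSF1010 system: the oriV origin together with the plasmid-encoded RepA, RepB and RepC proteins, which make replication largely independent of host-specific factors. An incP oriT allows mobilisation by conjugation when transfer functions are supplied in trans. Selection is by kanamycin resistance, conferred by the aphA1 (nptI) gene. The annotation also picks up a partial chloramphenicol acetyltransferase fragment and a fragment of a predicted E. coli protein. These appear to be non-functional remnants, and the record lists kanamycin as the only resistance.

The payload is a single inducible cassette under the XylS/Pm system from the Pseudomonas putida TOL plasmid. XylS is encoded on the opposite strand, followed by an rrnB T1 terminator, and it activates the Pm promoter in the presence of m-toluic acid or benzoate. Pm drives PapRecT, a single-stranded DNA annealing protein from P. aeruginosa, followed by E. coli mutL carrying the E32K substitution, with a lambda t0 terminator downstream. The automated annotation labels the first open reading frame as a fragment of lambda bet. This most likely reflects homology among annealing proteins of this family, since the catalogue entry identifies the gene as PapRecT. PapRecT promotes annealing of synthetic oligonucleotides into the genome, while the dominant-negative MutL transiently suppresses methyl-directed mismatch repair. Introduced mismatches are therefore retained only during the induction window, without permanently creating a mutator strain. The two sequence records differ by a single nucleotide in length and carry identical annotations.
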