Addgene plasmid #128969: pORTMAGE312B
Purpose: Broad-host-range KanR plasmid expressing PapRecT and EcMutL_E32K with Toluic acid induction
Depositing lab: George Church. Depositing organization: Harvard Medical School. Publication: Improved bacterial recombineering by parallelized protein discovery. Wannier TM, Nyerges A, Kuchwara HM, Czikkely M, Balogh D, Filsinger GT, Borders NC, Gregg CJ, Lajoie MJ, Rios X, Pal C, Church GM. Proc Natl Acad Sci U S A. 2020 Jun 16;117(24):13689-13698. doi: 10.1073/pnas.2001588117. Epub 2020 May 28. PubMed 32467157.
Backbone
  Vector backbone: pSEVA258
  Backbone size w/o insert (bp): 4000
  Total vector size (bp): 9839
  Vector type: Bacterial Expression
Growth in bacteria
  Bacterial resistance: Kanamycin, 50 μg/mL
  Growth temperature: 37°C
  Growth strain: DH5alpha
  Copy number: Unknown
Gene/Insert 1
  Gene/Insert name: PapRecT
  Species: P. aeruginosa
  Insert size (bp): 747
  GenBank ID: WP_003088368
  Promoter: xylS-Pm
  Cloning method: Gibson Cloning
  Sequencing primers: 5′ GATAAGTCCAGCCTTGCAAG; 3′ CACTAGTTCTTTGACTACCGACG
Gene/Insert 2
  Gene/Insert name: mutL E32K (alt name: Dominant-Negative MutL)
  Species: E. coli
  Insert size (bp): 1848
  Mutation: E32K
  GenBank ID: NP_418591
  Promoter: xylS-Pm
  Cloning method: Gibson Cloning
  Sequencing primers: 5′ GATAAGTCCAGCCTTGCAAG; 3′ GTTCTGAACAAATCCAGATG
Terms and licenses: Academic/Nonprofit Terms; Industry Terms: Not Available to Industry
How to cite: pORTMAGE312B was a gift from George Church (Addgene plasmid # 128969 ; http://n2t.net/addgene:128969 ; RRID:Addgene_128969)
